>Addgene plasmid #122820 | pAC10100_pLX-Puro-IRES-mCherry | depositor full sequence | sequence record 234322 | pAC10100_pLX-Puro-IRES-mCherry sequence 9246 bps
CCCGGGGTTATTAATAGTAATCAATTACGGGGTCATTAGTTCATAGCCCATATATGGAGTTCCGCGTTAC
ATAACTTACGGTAAATGGCCCGCCTGGCTGACCGCCCAACGACCCCCGCCCATTGACGTCAATAATGACG
TATGTTCCCATAGTAACGCCAATAGGGACTTTCCATTGACGTCAATGGGTGGAGTATTTACGGTAAACTG
CCCACTTGGCAGTACATCAAGTGTATCATATGCCAAGTACGCCCCCTATTGACGTCAATGACGGTAAATG
GCCCGCCTGGCATTATGCCCAGTACATGACCTTATGGGACTTTCCTACTTGGCAGTACATCTACGTATTA
GTCATCGCTATTACCATGGTGATGCGGTTTTGGCAGTACATCAATGGGCGTGGATAGCGGTTTGACTCAC
GGGGATTTCCAAGTCTCCACCCCATTGACGTCAATGGGAGTTTGTTTTGGCACCAAAATCAACGGGACTT
TCCAAAATGTCGTAACAACTCCGCCCCATTGACGCAAATGGGCGGTAGGCGTGTACGGTGGGAGGTCTAT
ATAAGCAGAGCTCTCTGGCTAACTGTCGGGATCAACAAGTTTGTACAAAAAAGCAGGCTCCGAATTCACC
GGTGCCACCATGACCGAGTACAAGCCCACGGTGCGCCTCGCCACCCGCGACGACGTCCCCAGGGCCGTAC
GCACCCTCGCCGCCGCGTTCGCCGACTACCCCGCCACGCGCCACACCGTCGATCCGGACCGCCACATCGA
GCGGGTCACCGAGCTGCAAGAACTCTTCCTCACGCGCGTCGGGCTCGACATCGGCAAGGTGTGGGTCGCG
GACGACGGCGCCGCGGTGGCGGTCTGGACCACGCCGGAGAGCGTCGAAGCGGGGGCGGTGTTCGCCGAGA
TCGGCCCGCGCATGGCCGAGTTGAGCGGTTCCCGGCTGGCCGCGCAGCAACAGATGGAAGGCCTCCTGGC
GCCGCACCGGCCCAAGGAGCCCGCGTGGTTCCTGGCCACCGTCGGCGTCTCGCCCGACCACCAGGGCAAG
GGTCTGGGCAGCGCCGTCGTGCTCCCCGGAGTGGAGGCGGCCGAGCGCGCCGGGGTGCCCGCCTTCCTGG
AGACCTCCGCGCCCCGCAACCTCCCCTTCTACGAGCGGCTCGGCTTCACCGTCACCGCCGACGTCGAGGT
GCCCGAAGGACCGCGCACCTGGTGCATGACCCGCAAGCCCGGTGCCTGATTAATTAAGAATTCGACCCAG
CTTTCTTGTACAAAGTGGTTGGTAAGCCTATCCCTAACCCTCTCCTCGGTCTCGATTCTACGTAGTAATG
AGCTAGCAGTCTCGAGGTTAACGAATTCCGCCCCCCCCCTAACGTTACTGGCCGAAGCCGCTTGGAATAA
GGCCGGTGTGCGCTTGTCTATATGTTATTTTCCACCATATTGCCGTCTTTTGGCAATGTGAGGGCCCGGA
AACCTGGCCCTGTCTTCTTGACGAGCATTCCTAGGGGTCTTTCCCCTCTCGCCAAAGGAATGCAAGGTCT
GTTGAATGTCGTGAAGGAAGCAGTTCCTCTGGAAGCTTCTTGAAGACAAACAACGTCTGTAGCGACCCTT
TGCAGGCAGCGGAACCCCCCACCTGGCGACAGGTGCCCCTGCGGCCAAAAGCCACGTGTATAAGATACAC
CTGCAAAGGCGGCACAACCCCAGTGCCACGTTGTGAGTTGGATAGTTGTGGAAAGAGTCAAATGGCTCTC
CTCAAGCGTATTCAACAAGGGGCTGAAGGATGCCCAGAAGGTACCCCATTGTATGGGATCTGATCTGGGG
CCTCGGTGCACATGCTTTACATGTGTTTAGTCGAGGTTAAAAAAACGTCTAGGCCCCCCGAACCACGGGG
ACGTGGTTTTCCTTTGAAAAACACGATAATACCATGGTGAGCAAGGGCGAGGAGGATAACATGGCCATCA
TCAAGGAGTTCATGCGCTTCAAGGTGCACATGGAGGGCTCCGTGAACGGCCACGAGTTCGAGATCGAGGG
CGAGGGCGAGGGCCGCCCCTACGAGGGCACCCAGACCGCCAAGCTGAAGGTGACCAAGGGTGGCCCCCTG
CCCTTCGCCTGGGACATCCTGTCCCCTCAGTTCATGTACGGCTCCAAGGCCTACGTGAAGCACCCCGCCG
ACATCCCCGACTACTTGAAGCTGTCCTTCCCCGAGGGCTTCAAGTGGGAGCGCGTGATGAACTTCGAGGA
CGGCGGCGTGGTGACCGTGACCCAGGACTCCTCCCTGCAGGACGGCGAGTTCATCTACAAGGTGAAGCTG
CGCGGCACCAACTTCCCCTCCGACGGCCCCGTAATGCAGAAGAAGACCATGGGCTGGGAGGCCTCCTCCG
AGCGGATGTACCCCGAGGACGGCGCCCTGAAGGGCGAGATCAAGCAGAGGCTGAAGCTGAAGGACGGCGG
CCACTACGACGCTGAGGTCAAGACCACCTACAAGGCCAAGAAGCCCGTGCAGCTGCCCGGCGCCTACAAC
GTCAACATCAAGTTGGACATCACCTCCCACAACGAGGACTACACCATCGTGGAACAGTACGAACGCGCCG
AGGGCCGCCACTCCACCGGCGGCATGGACGAGCTGTACAAGTAACACCGGTGGCGCGTTAAGTCGACAAT
CAACCTCTGGATTACAAAATTTGTGAAAGATTGACTGGTATTCTTAACTATGTTGCTCCTTTTACGCTAT
GTGGATACGCTGCTTTAATGCCTTTGTATCATGCTATTGCTTCCCGTATGGCTTTCATTTTCTCCTCCTT
GTATAAATCCTGGTTGCTGTCTCTTTATGAGGAGTTGTGGCCCGTTGTCAGGCAACGTGGCGTGGTGTGC
ACTGTGTTTGCTGACGCAACCCCCACTGGTTGGGGCATTGCCACCACCTGTCAGCTCCTTTCCGGGACTT
TCGCTTTCCCCCTCCCTATTGCCACGGCGGAACTCATCGCCGCCTGCCTTGCCCGCTGCTGGACAGGGGC
TCGGCTGTTGGGCACTGACAATTCCGTGGTGTTGTCGGGGAAATCATCGTCCTTTCCTTGGCTGCTCGCC
TGTGTTGCCACCTGGATTCTGCGCGGGACGTCCTTCTGCTACGTCCCTTCGGCCCTCAATCCAGCGGACC
TTCCTTCCCGCGGCCTGCTGCCGGCTCTGCGGCCTCTTCCGCGTCTTCGCCTTCGCCCTCAGACGAGTCG
GATCTCCCTTTGGGCCGCCTCCCCGCGTCGACTTTAAGACCAATGACTTACAAGGCAGCTGTAGATCTTA
GCCACTTTTTAAAAGAAAAGGGGGGACTGGAAGGGCTAATTCACTCCCAACGAAGACAAGATCTGCTTTT
TGCTTGTACTGGGTCTCTCTGGTTAGACCAGATCTGAGCCTGGGAGCTCTCTGGCTAACTAGGGAACCCA
CTGCTTAAGCCTCAATAAAGCTTGCCTTGAGTGCTTCAAGTAGTGTGTGCCCGTCTGTTGTGTGACTCTG
GTAACTAGAGATCCCTCAGACCCTTTTAGTCAGTGTGGAAAATCTCTAGCAGTACGTATAGTAGTTCATG
TCATCTTATTATTCAGTATTTATAACTTGCAAAGAAATGAATATCAGAGAGTGAGAGGAACTTGTTTATT
GCAGCTTATAATGGTTACAAATAAAGCAATAGCATCACAAATTTCACAAATAAAGCATTTTTTTCACTGC
ATTCTAGTTGTGGTTTGTCCAAACTCATCAATGTATCTTATCATGTCTGGCTCTAGCTATCCCGCCCCTA
ACTCCGCCCATCCCGCCCCTAACTCCGCCCAGTTCCGCCCATTCTCCGCCCCATGGCTGACTAATTTTTT
TTATTTATGCAGAGGCCGAGGCCGCCTCGGCCTCTGAGCTATTCCAGAAGTAGTGAGGAGGCTTTTTTGG
AGGCCTAGGGACGTACCCAATTCGCCCTATAGTGAGTCGTATTACGCGCGCTCACTGGCCGTCGTTTTAC
AACGTCGTGACTGGGAAAACCCTGGCGTTACCCAACTTAATCGCCTTGCAGCACATCCCCCTTTCGCCAG
CTGGCGTAATAGCGAAGAGGCCCGCACCGATCGCCCTTCCCAACAGTTGCGCAGCCTGAATGGCGAATGG
G
[124 nt withheld, positions 4132-4255]
C
[91 nt withheld, positions 4257-4347]
A
[49 nt withheld, positions 4349-4397]
CCTTTGACGTTGGAGTCCACGTTCTTT
[37 nt withheld, positions 4425-4461]
ACCCTATCTCGGTCTATTCTTTTGATTTATAAGGGATTTTGCCGATTTCGGCCTATTGGTTAAAAAATGA
GCTGATTTAACAAAAATTTAACGCGAATTTTAACAAAATATTAACGCTTACAATTTAGGTGGCACTTTTC
GGGGAAATGTGCGCGGAACCCCTATTTGTTTATTTTTCTAAATACATTCAAATATGTATCCGCTCATGAG
ACAATAACCCTGATAAATGCTTCAATAATATTGAAAAAGGAAGAGTATGAGTATTCAACATTTCCGTGTC
GCCCTTATTCCCTTTTTTGCGGCATTTTGCCTTCCTGTTTTTGCTCACCCAGAAACGCTGGTGAAAGTAA
AAGATGCTGAAGATCAGTTGGGTGCACGAGTGGGTTACATCGAACTGGATCTCAACAGCGGTAAGATCCT
TGAGAGTTTTCGCCCCGAAGAACGTTTTCCAATGATGAGCACTTTTAAAGTTCTGCTATGTGGCGCGGTA
TTATCCCGTATTGACGCCGGGCAAGAGCAACTCGGTCGCCGCATACACTATTCTCAGAATGACTTGGTTG
AGTACTCACCAGTCACAGAAAAGCATCTTACGGATGGCATGACAGTAAGAGAATTATGCAGTGCTGCCAT
AACCATGAGTGATAACACTGCGGCCAACTTACTTCTGACAACGATCGGAGGACCGAAGGAGCTAACCGCT
TTTTTGCACAACATGGGGGATCATGTAACTCGCCTTGATCGTTGGGAACCGGAGCTGAATGAAGCCATAC
CAAACGACGAGCGTGACACCACGATGCCTGTAGCAATGGCAACAACGTTGCGCAAACTATTAACTGGCGA
ACTACTTACTCTAGCTTCCCGGCAACAATTAATAGACTGGATGGAGGCGGATAAAGTTGCAGGACCACTT
CTGCGCTCGGCCCTTCCGGCTGGCTGGTTTATTGCTGATAAATCTGGAGCCGGTGAGCGTGGGTCTCGCG
GTATCATTGCAGCACTGGGGCCAGATGGTAAGCCCTCCCGTATCGTAGTTATCTACACGACGGGGAGTCA
GGCAACTATGGATGAACGAAATAGACAGATCGCTGAGATAGGTGCCTCACTGATTAAGCATTGGTAACTG
TCAGACCAAGTTTACTCATATATACTTTAGATTGATTTAAAACTTCATTTTTAATTTAAAAGGATCTAGG
TGAAGATCCTTTTTGATAATCTCATGACCAAAATCCCTTAACGTGAGTTTTCGTTCCACTGAGCGTCAGA
CCCCGTAGAAAAGATCAAAGGATCTTCTTGAGATCCTTTTTTTCTGCGCGTAATCTGCTGCTTGCAAACA
AAAAAACCACCGCTACCAGCGGTGGTTTGTTTGCCGGATCAAGAGCTACCAACTCTTTTTCCGAAGGTAA
CTGGCTTCAGCAGAGCGCAGATACCAAATACTGTTCTTCTAGTGTAGCCGTAGTTAGGCCACCACTTCAA
GAACTCTGTAGCACCGCCTACATACCTCGCTCTGCTAATCCTGTTACCAGTGGCTGCTGCCAGTGGCGAT
AAGTCGTGTCTTACCGGGTTGGACTCAAGACGATAGTTACCGGATAAGGCGCAGCGGTCGGGCTGAACGG
GGGGTTCGTGCACACAGCCCAGCTTGGAGCGAACGACCTACACCGAACTGAGATACCTACAGCGTGAGCT
ATGAGAAAGCGCCACGCTTCCCGAAGGGAGAAAGGCGGACAGGTATCCGGTAAGCGGCAGGGTCGGAACA
GGAGAGCGCACGAGGGAGCTTCCAGGGGGAAACGCCTGGTATCTTTATAGTCCTGTCGGGTTTCGCCACC
TCTGACTTGAGCGTCGATTTTTGTGATGCTCGTCAGGGGGGCGGAGCCTATGGAAAAACGCCAGCAACGC
GGCCTTTTTACGGTTCCTGGCCTTTTGCTGGCCTTTTGCTCACATGTTCTTTCCTGCGTTATCCCCTGAT
TCTGTGGATAACCGTATTACCGCCTTTGAGTGAGCTGATACCGCTCGCCGCAGCCGAACGACCGAGCGCA
GCGAGTCAGTGAGCGAGGAAGCGGAAGAGCGCCCAATACGCAAACCGCCTCTCCCCGCGCGTTGGCCGAT
TCATTAATGCAGCTGGCACGACAGGTTTCCCGACTGGAAAGCGGGCAGTGAGCGCAACGCAATTAATGTG
AGTTAGCTCACTCATTAGGCACCCCAGGCTTTACACTTTATGCTTCCGGCTCGTATGTTGTGTGGAATTG
TGAGCGGATAACAATTTCACACAGGAAACAGCTATGACCATGATTACGCCAAGCGCGCAATTAACCCTCA
CTAAAGGGAACAAAAGCTGGAGCTGCAAGCTTAATGTAGTCTTATGCAATACTCTTGTAGTCTTGCAACA
TGGTAACGATGAGTTAGCAACATGCCTTACAAGGAGAGAAAAAGCACCGTGCATGCCGATTGGTGGAAGT
AAGGTGGTACGATCGTGCCTTATTAGGAAGGCAACAGACGGGTCTGACATGGATTGGACGAACCACTGAA
TTGCCGCATTGCAGAGATATTGTATTTAAGTGCCTAGCTCGATACATAAACGGGTCTCTCTGGTTAGACC
AGATCTGAGCCTGGGAGCTCTCTGGCTAACTAGGGAACCCACTGCTTAAGCCTCAATAAAGCTTGCCTTG
AGTGCTTCAAGTAGTGTGTGCCCGTCTGTTGTGTGACTCTGGTAACTAGAGATCCCTCAGACCCTTTTAG
TCAGTGTGGAAAATCTCTAGCAGTGGCGCCCGAACAGGGACTTGAAAGCGAAAGGGAAACCAGAGGAGCT
CTCTCGACGCAGGACTCGGCTTGCTGAAGCGCGCACGGCAAGAGGCGAGGGGCGGCGACTGGTGAGTACG
CCAAAAATTTTGACTAGCGGAGGCTAGAAGGAGAGAGATGGGTGCGAGAGCGTCAGTATTAAGCGGGGGA
GAATTAGATCGCGATGGGAAAAAATTCGGTTAAGGCCAGGGGGAAAGAAAAAATATAAATTAAAACATAT
AGTATGGGCAAGCAGGGAGCTAGAACGATTCGCAGTTAATCCTGGCCTGTTAGAAACATCAGAAGGCTGT
AGACAAATACTGGGACAGCTACAACCATCCCTTCAGACAGGATCAGAAGAACTTAGATCATTATATAATA
CAGTAGCAACCCTCTATTGTGTGCATCAAAGGATAGAGATAAAAGACACCAAGGAAGCTTTAGACAAGAT
AGAGGAAGAGCAAAACAAAAGTAAGACCACCGCACAGCAAGCGGCCGCTGATCTTCAGACCTGGAGGAGG
AGATATGAGGGACAATTGGAGAAGTGAATTATATAAATATAAAGTAGTAAAAATTGAACCATTAGGAGTA
GCACCCACCAAGGCAAAGAGAAGAGTGGTGCAGAGAGAAAAAAGAGCAGTGGGAATAGGAGCTTTGTTCC
TTGGGTTCTTGGGAGCAGCAGGAAGCACTATGGGCGCAGCGTCAATGACGCTGACGGTACAGGCCAGACA
ATTATTGTCTGGTATAGTGCAGCAGCAGAACAATTTGCTGAGGGCTATTGAGGCGCAACAGCATCTGTTG
CAACTCACAGTCTGGGGCATCAAGCAGCTCCAGGCAAGAATCCTGGCTGTGGAAAGATACCTAAAGGATC
AACAGCTCCTGGGGATTTGGGGTTGCTCTGGAAAACTCATTTGCACCACTGCTGTGCCTTGGAATGCTAG
TTGGAGTAATAAATCTCTGGAACAGATTTGGAATCACACGACCTGGATGGAGTGGGACAGAGAAATTAAC
AATTACACAAGCTTAATACACTCCTTAATTGAAGAATCGCAAAACCAGCAAGAAAAGAATGAACAAGAAT
TATTGGAATTAGATAAATGGGCAAGTTTGTGGAATTGGTTTAACATAACAAATTGGCTGTGGTATATAAA
ATTATTCATAATGATAGTAGGAGGCTTGGTAGGTTTAAGAATAGTTTTTGCTGTACTTTCTATAGTGAAT
AGAGTTAGGCAGGGATATTCACCATTATCGTTTCAGACCCACCTCCCAACCCCGAGGGGACCCTTGCGCC
TTTTCCAAGGCAGCCCTGGGTTTGCGCAGGGACGCGGCTGCTCTGGGCGTGGTTCCGGGAAACGCAGCGG
CGCCGACCCTGGGTCTCGCACATTCTTCACGTCCGTTCGCAGCGTCACCCGGATCTTCGCCGCTACCCTT
GTGGGCCCCCCGGCGACGCTTCCTGCTCCGCCCCTAAGTCGGGAAGGTTCCTTGCGGTTCGCGGCGTGCC
GGACGTGACAAACGGAAGCCGCACGTCTCACTAGTACCCTCGCAGACGGACAGCGCCAGGGAGCAATGGC
AGCGCGCCGACCGCGATGGGCTGTGGCCAATAGCGGCTGCTCAGCAGGGCGCGCCGAGAGCAGCGGCCGG
GAAGGGGCGGTGCGGGAGGCGGGGTGTGGGGCGGTAGTGTGGGCCCTGTTCCTGCCCGCGCGGTGTTCCG
CATTCTGCAAGCCTCCGGAGCGCACGTCGGCAGTCGGCTCCCTCGTTGACCGAATCACCGACCTCTCTCC
CCAGGGGGTACCCAGCTGTCTAGAGAATTCTAGATCTTGAGACAAATGGCAGTATTCATCCACAATTTTA
AAAGAAAAGGGGGGATTGGGGGGTACAGTGCAGGGGAAAGAATAGTAGACATAATAGCAACAGACATACA
AACTAAAGAATTACAAAAACAAATTACAAAAATTCAAAATTTTCGGGTTTATTACAGGGACAGCAGAGAT
CCACTTTGGCGCCGGCTCGAGGGGG
Features (pLannotate 1.2.2; 32 found; start..end, strand, type, name):
     65..368     +  enhancer       CMV enhancer: human cytomegalovirus immediate early enhancer
    369..572     +  promoter       CMV promoter: human cytomegalovirus (CMV) immediate early promoter
    595..619     +  protein_bind   attB1: mutant version of attB; recombination site for the Gateway® BP reaction BP Clonase™
    640..1239    +  CDS            PuroR: puromycin N-acetyltransferase; pac from Streptomyces alboniger; confers resistance to puromycin
   1255..1279    -  protein_bind   attB2: mutant version of attB; recombination site for the Gateway® BP reaction BP Clonase™
   1281..1322    +  CDS            V5 tag: epitope tag from simian virus 5
   1361..1921    +  misc_feature   IRES: internal ribosome entry site (IRES) of the encephalomyocarditis virus (EMCV)
   1924..2631    +  CDS            mCherry: mCherry is a basic (constitutively fluorescent) red fluorescent protein published in 2004, derived from Discosoma sp.. It is reported to be a very rapidly-maturing monomer with low acid sensitivity.
   2658..3246    +  misc_feature   WPRE: woodchuck hepatitis virus posttranscriptional regulatory element
   3297..3316    +  misc_feature   cPPT/CTS (fragment): central polypurine tract and central termination sequence of HIV-1
   3318..3551    +  LTR            3' LTR (ΔU3): self-inactivating 3' long terminal repeat (LTR) from HIV-1
   3629..3750    +  polyA_signal   SV40 poly(A) signal: SV40 polyadenylation signal
   3790..3925    +  rep_origin     SV40 ori: SV40 origin of replication
   3946..3964    -  promoter       T7 promoter: promoter for bacteriophage T7 RNA polymerase
   3972..4127    +  CDS            lacZα (fragment): LacZα fragment of β-galactosidase; lacZ fragment
   4132..4560    +  rep_origin     f1 ori (sequence partly withheld): f1 bacteriophage origin of replication; arrow indicates direction of (+) strand synthesis
   4613..4717    +  promoter       AmpR promoter: bla
   4718..5578    +  CDS            AmpR: β-lactamase; bla; confers resistance to ampicillin, carbenicillin, and related antibiotics
   5749..6337    +  rep_origin     ori: high-copy-number ColE1/pMB1/pBR322/pUC origin of replication
   6520..6612    +  CDS            lacI (fragment): lac repressor; lacI; The lac repressor binds to the lac operator to inhibit transcription in E. coli. This inhibition can be relieved by adding lactose or isopropyl-β-D-thiogalactopyranoside (IPTG).
   6625..6646    +  protein_bind   CAP binding site: CAP binding activates transcription in the presence of cAMP. E. coli catabolite activator protein
   6661..6691    +  promoter       lac promoter: promoter for the E. coli lac operon
   6699..6715    +  protein_bind   lac operator: The lac repressor binds to the lac operator to inhibit transcription in E. coli. This inhibition can be relieved by adding lactose or isopropyl-β-D-thiogalactopyranoside (IPTG). lac repressor encoded by lacI
   6760..6778    +  promoter       T3 promoter: promoter for bacteriophage T3 RNA polymerase
   6806..7032    +  promoter       RSV promoter: Rous sarcoma virus enhancer/promoter
   7033..7213    +  LTR            5' LTR (truncated): truncated 5' long terminal repeat (LTR) from HIV-1
   7260..7385    +  misc_feature   HIV-1 Ψ: packaging signal of human immunodeficiency virus type 1
   7369..7732    +  CDS            HIV-1 gag (fragment): gag protein from human immunodeficiency virus 1; gag
   7878..8111    +  misc_feature   RRE: The Rev response element (RRE) of HIV-1 allows for Rev-dependent mRNA export from the nucleus to the cytoplasm.
   8488..8514    +  CDS            Rev (fragment): human immunodeficiency virus 1 (HIV-1) Rev protein; rev; enhances nuclear export of unspliced and incompletely spliced viral mRNAs
   8515..9015    +  promoter       hPGK promoter: human phosphoglycerate kinase 1 promoter
   9077..9194    +  misc_feature   cPPT/CTS: central polypurine tract and central termination sequence of HIV-1
