[The description below was written by a language model from this plasmid's Addgene catalogue record and pLannotate feature annotations shown in this document.]
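Description:
pAC10100_pLX-Puro-IRES-mCherry is a 9,246 bp third-generation-style, self-inactivating HIV-1 lentiviral expression vector built by Gateway recombination into the pLX-DEST-IRES-mCherry destination backbone. It is propagated in E. coli through a high-copy ColE1/pUC origin with ampicillin resistance (AmpR), and the backbone also carries an f1 origin, an SV40 origin and remnants of lac/T3/T7 cloning-vector sequence. The viral genome is transcribed in packaging cells from an RSV promoter fused to a truncated 5' LTR. This is followed by the Ψ packaging signal with a gag fragment, the Rev response element for Rev-dependent export of the genomic RNA, and a cPPT/CTS. It ends in a ΔU3 3' LTR that inactivates LTR promoter activity after integration, with an SV40 poly(A) signal downstream.

The payload is a bicistronic cassette driven by the CMV enhancer/promoter. An intact ("non-split") puromycin N-acetyltransferase coding sequence sits between attB1 and attB2 sites left by the Gateway reaction, with a V5 tag sequence just downstream of attB2. The record does not say whether the tag is translated in frame with the marker. An EMCV IRES then allows cap-independent translation of mCherry from the same transcript, so puromycin resistance and red fluorescence are coupled, and a WPRE enhances transcript expression. An hPGK promoter is also annotated upstream of the cPPT and CMV elements, but no coding sequence is assigned to it in the feature table. The deposit belongs to a study of split selectable markers, and the vector delivers an unsplit Puro marker with a fluorescent readout to mammalian cells. This suggests use as a full-length reference for split versions, though the record does not state that role explicitly.
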