Addgene plasmid #122820: pAC10100_pLX-Puro-IRES-mCherry
Purpose: Plasmid 100:Lentiviral vector encoding Non-split Puroand mCherry
Depositing lab: Albert Cheng. Publication: Split Selectable Markers. Jillette N, Du M, Cheng AW. bioRxiv 452979 10.1101/452979.
Backbone
  Vector backbone: pAC10096_pLX-DEST-IRES-mCherry (Addgene# 122816)
  Vector type: Mammalian Expression, Lentiviral
  Selectable markers: Puromycin ; Non-split Puro
Growth in bacteria
  Bacterial resistance: Ampicillin, 100 μg/mL
  Growth temperature: 30°C
  Growth strain: NEB Stable
  Copy number: Unknown
Gene/Insert
  Gene/Insert name: Non-split Puro
  Species: Synthetic
  Cloning method: Gateway Cloning
  Sequencing primers: 5′ CMV-Forward; 3′ IRES-R
Terms and licenses: Academic/Nonprofit Terms; Industry Terms: Not Available to Industry
Depositor comments: Please visit https://www.biorxiv.org/content/10.1101/452979v2 for BioRxiv preprint.
How to cite: pAC10100_pLX-Puro-IRES-mCherry was a gift from Albert Cheng (Addgene plasmid # 122820)
